>Addgene plasmid #117546 | pEPOR1CB0010 | addgene full sequence | sequence record 228084 | Addgene NGS Result
TCTGTGAAGACAAGCAAGAATTCAAGCTTGGAGGTCAACATGGTGGAGCACGACACTCTGGTCTACTCCA
AAAATGTCAAAGATACAGTCTCAGAAGATCAAAGGGCTATTGAGACTTTTCAACAAAGGATAATTTCGGG
AAACCTCCTCGGATTCCATTGCCCAGCTATCTGTCACTTCATCGAAAGGACAGTAGAAAAGGAAGGTGGC
TCCTACAAATGCCATCATTGCGATAAAGGAAAGGCTATCATTCAAGATCTCTCTGCCGACAGTGGTCCCA
AAGATGGACCCCCACCCACGAGGAGCATCGTGGAAAAAGAAGAGGTTCCAACCACGTCTACAAAGCAAGT
GGATTGATGTGATAACATGGTGGAGCACGACACTCTGGTCTACTCCAAAAATGTCAAAGATACAGTCTCA
GAAGATCAAAGGGCTATTGAGACTTTTCAACAAAGGATAATTTCGGGAAACCTCCTCGGATTCCATTGCC
CAGCTATCTGTCACTTCATCGAAAGGACAGTAGAAAAGGAAGGTGGCTCCTACAAATGCCATCATTGCGA
TAAAGGAAAGGCTATCATTCAAGATCTCTCTGCCGACAGTGGTCCCAAAGATGGACCCCCACCCACGAGG
AGCATCGTGGAAAAAGAAGAGGTTCCAACCACGTCTACAAAGCAAGTGGATTGATGTGACATCTCCACTG
ACGTAAGGGATGACGCACAATCCCACTATCCTTCGCAAGACCCTTCCTCTATATAAGGAAGTTCATTTCA
TTTGGAGAGGACACGCTCGAGTATAAGAGCTCATTTTTACAACAATTACCAACAACAACAAACAACAAAC
AACATTACAATTACATTTACAATTATCGATACAATGGACAAGAAGTACTCCATTGGGCTCGATATCGGCA
CAAACAGCGTCGGCTGGGCCGTCATTACGGACGAGTACAAGGTGCCGAGCAAAAAATTCAAAGTTCTGGG
CAATACCGATCGCCACAGCATAAAGAAGAACCTCATTGGCGCCCTCCTGTTCGACTCCGGGGAGACGGCC
GAAGCCACGCGGCTCAAAAGAACAGCACGGCGCAGATATACCCGCAGAAAGAATCGGATCTGCTACCTGC
AGGAGATCTTTAGTAATGAGATGGCTAAGGTGGATGACTCTTTCTTCCATAGGCTGGAGGAGTCCTTTTT
GGTGGAGGAGGATAAAAAGCACGAGCGCCACCCAATCTTTGGCAATATCGTGGACGAGGTGGCGTACCAT
GAAAAGTACCCAACCATATATCATCTGAGGAAGAAGCTTGTAGACAGTACTGATAAGGCTGACTTGCGGT
TGATCTATCTCGCGCTGGCGCATATGATCAAATTTCGGGGACACTTCCTCATCGAGGGGGACCTGAACCC
AGACAACAGCGATGTCGACAAACTCTTTATCCAACTGGTTCAGACTTACAATCAGCTTTTCGAAGAGAAC
CCGATCAACGCATCCGGAGTTGACGCCAAAGCAATCCTGAGCGCTAGGCTGTCCAAATCCCGGCGGCTCG
AAAACCTCATCGCACAGCTCCCTGGGGAGAAGAAGAACGGCCTGTTTGGTAATCTTATCGCCCTGTCACT
CGGGCTGACCCCCAACTTTAAATCTAACTTCGACCTGGCCGAAGATGCCAAGCTTCAACTGAGCAAAGAC
ACCTACGATGATGATCTCGACAATCTGCTGGCCCAGATCGGCGACCAGTACGCAGACCTTTTTTTGGCGG
CAAAGAACCTGTCAGACGCCATTCTGCTGAGTGATATTCTGCGAGTGAACACGGAGATCACCAAAGCTCC
GCTGAGCGCTAGTATGATCAAGCGCTATGATGAGCACCACCAAGACTTGACTTTGCTGAAGGCCCTTGTC
AGACAGCAACTGCCTGAGAAGTACAAGGAAATTTTCTTCGATCAGTCTAAAAATGGCTACGCCGGATACA
TTGACGGCGGAGCAAGCCAGGAGGAATTTTACAAATTTATTAAGCCCATCTTGGAAAAAATGGACGGCAC
CGAGGAGCTGCTGGTAAAGCTTAACAGAGAAGATCTGTTGCGCAAACAGCGCACTTTCGACAATGGAAGC
ATCCCCCACCAGATTCACCTGGGCGAACTGCACGCTATCCTCAGGCGGCAAGAGGATTTCTACCCCTTTT
TGAAAGATAACAGGGAAAAGATTGAGAAAATCCTCACATTTCGGATACCCTACTATGTAGGCCCCCTCGC
CCGGGGAAATTCCAGATTCGCGTGGATGACTCGCAAATCAGAAGAGACTATCACTCCCTGGAACTTCGAG
GAAGTCGTGGATAAGGGGGCCTCTGCCCAGTCCTTCATCGAAAGGATGACTAACTTTGATAAAAATCTGC
CTAACGAAAAGGTGCTTCCTAAACACTCTCTGCTGTACGAGTACTTCACAGTTTATAACGAGCTCACCAA
GGTCAAATACGTCACAGAAGGGATGAGAAAGCCAGCATTCCTGTCTGGAGAGCAGAAGAAAGCTATCGTG
GACCTCCTCTTCAAGACGAACCGGAAAGTTACCGTGAAACAGCTCAAAGAAGATTATTTCAAAAAGATTG
AATGTTTCGACTCTGTTGAAATCAGCGGAGTGGAGGATCGCTTCAACGCATCCCTGGGAACGTATCACGA
TCTCCTGAAAATCATTAAAGACAAGGACTTCCTGGACAATGAGGAGAACGAGGACATTCTTGAGGACATT
GTCCTCACCCTTACGTTGTTTGAAGATAGGGAGATGATTGAAGAACGCTTGAAAACTTACGCTCATCTCT
TCGACGACAAAGTCATGAAACAGCTCAAGAGGCGCCGATATACAGGATGGGGGCGGCTGTCAAGAAAACT
GATCAATGGGATCCGAGACAAGCAGAGTGGAAAGACAATCCTGGATTTTCTTAAGTCCGATGGATTTGCC
AACCGGAACTTCATGCAGTTGATCCATGATGACTCTCTCACCTTTAAGGAGGACATCCAGAAAGCACAAG
TTTCTGGCCAGGGGGACAGTCTCCACGAGCACATCGCTAATCTTGCAGGTAGCCCAGCTATCAAAAAGGG
AATACTGCAGACCGTTAAGGTCGTGGATGAACTCGTCAAAGTAATGGGAAGGCATAAGCCCGAGAATATC
GTTATCGAGATGGCCCGAGAGAACCAAACTACCCAGAAGGGACAGAAGAACAGTAGGGAAAGGATGAAGA
GGATTGAAGAGGGTATAAAAGAACTGGGGTCCCAAATCCTTAAGGAACACCCAGTTGAAAACACCCAGCT
TCAGAATGAGGCGCTCTACCTGTACTACCTGCAGAACGGCAGGGACATGTACGTGGATCAGGAACTGGAC
ATCAATCGGCTCTCCGACTACGACGTGGATCATATCGTGCCCCAGTCTTTTCTCAAAGATGATTCTATTG
ATAATAAAGTGTTGACAAGATCCGATAAAAATAGAGGGAAGAGTGATAACGTCCCCTCAGAAGAAGTTGT
CAAGAAAATGAAAAATTATTGGCGGCAGCTGCTGAACGCCAAACTGATCACACAACGGAAGTTCGATAAT
CTGACTAAGGCTGAACGAGGTGGCCTGTCTGAGTTGGATAAAGCCGGCTTCATCAAAAGGCAGCTTGTTG
AGACACGCCAGATCACCAAGCACGTGGCCCAAATTCTCGATTCACGCATGAACACCAAGTACGATGAAAA
TGACAAACTGATTCGAGAGGTGAAAGTTATTACTCTGAAGTCTAAGCTGGTTTCAGATTTCAGAAAGGAC
TTTCAGTTTTATAAGGTGAGAGAGATCAACAATTACCACCATGCGCATGATGCCTACCTGAATGCAGTGG
TAGGCACTGCACTTATCAAAAAATATCCCGCGCTTGAATCTGAATTTGTTTACGGAGACTATAAAGTGTA
CGATGTTAGGAAAATGATCGCAAAGTCTGAGCAGGAAATAGGCAAGGCCACCGCTAAGTACTTCTTTTAC
AGCAATATTATGAATTTTTTCAAGACCGAGATTACACTGGCCAATGGAGAGATTCGGAAGGCACCACTTA
TCGAAACAAACGGAGAAACAGGAGAAATCGTGTGGGACAAGGGTAGGGATTTCGCGACAGTCCGGAAGGT
CCTGTCCATGCCGCAGGTGAACATCGTTAAAAAGACCGAAGTACAGACCGGAGGCTTCTCCAAGGAAAGT
ATCCTCCCGAAAAGGAACAGCGACAAGCTGATCGCACGCAAAAAAGATTGGGACCCCAAGAAATACGGCG
GATTCGATTCTCCTACAGTCGCTTACAGTGTACTGGTTGTGGCCAAAGTGGAGAAAGGGAAGTCTAAAAA
ACTCAAAAGCGTCAAGGAACTGCTGGGCATCACAATCATGGAGCGATCAAGCTTCGAAAAAAACCCCATC
GACTTTCTCGAGGCGAAAGGATATAAAGAGGTCAAAAAAGACCTCATCATTAAGCTTCCCAAGTACTCTC
TCTTTGAGCTTGAAAACGGCCGGAAACGAATGCTCGCTAGTGCGGGCGAGCTGCAGAAAGGTAACGAGCT
GGCACTGCCCTCTAAATACGTTAATTTCTTGTATCTGGCCAGCCACTATGAAAAGCTCAAAGGATCTCCC
GAAGATAATGAGCAGAAGCAGCTGTTCGTGGAACAACACAAACACTACCTTGATGAGATCATCGAGCAAA
TAAGCGAATTCTCCAAAAGAGTGATCCTCGCCGACGCTAACCTCGATAAGGTGCTTTCTGCTTACAATAA
GCACAGGGATAAGCCCATCAGGGAGCAGGCAGAAAACATTATCCACTTGTTTACTCTGACCAACTTGGGC
GCGCCTGCAGCCTTCAAGTACTTCGACACCACCATAGACAGAAAGCGGTACACCTCTACAAAGGAGGTCC
TGGACGCCACACTGATTCATCAGTCAATTACGGGGCTCTATGAAACAAGAATCGACCTCTCTCAGCTCGG
TGGAGACAGCAGGGCTGACCCCAAGAAGAAGAGGAAGGTGGGTTCGATGGTGAGCAAGGGCGAGGAGCTG
TTCACCGGGGTGGTGCCCATCCTGGTCGAGCTGGACGGCGACGTAAACGGCCACAAGTTCAGCGTGTCCG
GCGAGGGCGAGGGCGATGCCACCTACGGCAAGCTGACCCTGAAGTTCATCTGCACCACCGGCAAGCTGCC
CGTGCCCTGGCCCACCCTCGTGACCACCTTCGGCTACGGCCTGCAGTGCTTCGCCCGCTACCCCGACCAC
ATGAAGCAGCACGACTTCTTCAAGTCCGCCATGCCCGAAGGCTACGTCCAGGAGCGCACCATCTTCTTCA
AGGACGACGGCAACTACAAGACCCGCGCCGAGGTGAAGTTCGAGGGCGACACCCTGGTGAACCGCATCGA
GCTGAAGGGCATCGACTTCAAGGAGGACGGCAACATCCTGGGGCACAAGCTGGAGTACAACTACAACAGC
CACAACGTCTATATCATGGCCGACAAGCAGAAGAACGGCATCAAGGTGAACTTCAAGATCCGCCACAACA
TCGAGGACGGCAGCGTGCAGCTCGCCGACCACTACCAGCAGAACACCCCCATCGGCGACGGCCCCGTGCT
GCTGCCCGACAACCACTACCTGAGCTACCAGTCCGCCCTGAGCAAAGACCCCAACGAGAAGCGCGATCAC
ATGGTCCTGCTGGAGTTCGTGACCGCCGCCGGGATCACTCTCGGCATGGACGAGCTGTACAAGTGAGCTT
GTCAAGCAGATCGTTCAAACATTTGGCAATAAAGTTTCTTAAGATTGAATCCTGTTGCCGGTCTTGCGAT
GATTATCATATAATTTCTGTTGAATTACGTTAAGCATGTAATAATTAACATGTAATGCATGACGTTATTT
ATGAGATGGGTTTTTATGATTAGAGTCCCGCAATTATACATTTAATACGCGATAGAAAACAAAATATAGC
GCGCAAACTAGGATAAATTATCGCGCGCGGTGTCATCTATGTTACTAGATCGACGCTACTATTGTCTTCT
GCACGAAGTGGTTTAAACTATCAGTGTTTGACAGGATATATTGGCGGGTAAACCTAAGAGAAAAGAGCGT
TTATTAGAATAATCGGATATTTAAAAGGGCGTGAAAAGGTTTATCCGTTCGTCCATTTGTATGTGCATGC
CAACCACAGGGTTCCCCAGATCAGGCGCTGGCTGCTGAACCCCCAGCCGGAACTGACCCCACAAGGCCCT
AGCGTTTGCAATGCACCAGGTCATCATTGACCCAGGCGTGTTCCACCAGGCCGCTGCCTCGCAACTCTTC
GCAGGCTTCGCCGACCTGCTCGCGCCACTTCTTCACGCGGGTGGAATCCGATCCGCACATGAGGCGGAAG
GTTTCCAGCTTGAGCGGGTACGGCTCCCGGTGCGAGCTGAAATAGTCGAACATCCGTCGGGCCGTCGGCG
ACAGCTTGCGGTACTTCTCCCATATGAATTTCGTGTAGTGGTCGCCAGCAAACAGCACGACGATTTCCTC
GTCGATCAGGACCTGGCAACGGGACGTTTTCTTGCCACGGTCCAGGACGCGGAAGCGGTGCAGCAGCGAC
ACCGATTCCAGGTGCCCAACGCGGTCGGACGTGAAGCCCATCGCCGTCGCCTGTAGGCGCGACAGGCATT
CCTCGGCCTTCGTGTAATACCGGCCATTGATCGACCAGCCCAGGTCCTGGCAAAGCTCGTAGAACGTGAA
GGTGATCGGCTCGCCGATAGGGGTGCGCTTCGCGTACTCCAACACCTGCTGCCACACCAGTTCGTCATCG
TCGGCCCGCAGCTCGACGCCGGTGTAGGTGATCTTCACGTCCTTGTTGACGTGGAAAATGACCTTGTTTT
GCAGCGCCTCGCGCGGGATTTTCTTGTTGCGCGTGGTGAACAGGGCAGAGCGGGCCGTGTCGTTTGGCAT
CGCTCGCATCGTGTCCGGCCACGGCGCAATATCGAACAAGGAAAGCTGCATTTCCTTGATCTGCTGCTTC
GTGTGTTTCAGCAACGCGGCCTGCTTGGCCTCGCTGACCTGTTTTGCCAGGTCCTCGCCGGCGGTTTTTC
GCTTCTTGGTCGTCATAGTTCCTCGCGTGTCGATGGTCATCGACTTCGCCAAACCTGCCGCCTCCTGTTC
AAGACGACGCGAACGCTCCACGGCGGCCGATGGCGCGGGCAGGGCAGGGGGAGCCAGTTGCACGCTGTCG
CGCTCGATCTTGGCCGTAGCTTGCTGGACCATCGAGCCGACGGACTGGAAGGTTTCGCGGGGCGCACGCA
TGACGGTGCGGCTTGCGATGGTTTCGGCATCCTCGGCGGAAAACCCCGCGTCGATCAGTTCTTGCCTGTA
TGCCTTCCGGTCAAACGTCCGATTCATTCACCCTCCTTGCGGGATTGCCCCGACTCACGCCGGGGCAATG
TGCCCTTATTCCTGATTTGACCCGCCTGGTGCCTTGGTGTCCAGATAATCCACCTTATCGGCAATGAAGT
CGGTCCCGTAGACCGTCTGGCCGTCCTTCTCGTACTTGGTATTCCGAATCTTGCCCTGCACGAATACCAG
CGACCCCTTGCCCAAATACTTGCCGTGGGCCTCGGCCTGAGAGCCAAAACACTTGATGCGGAAGAAGTCG
GTGCGCTCCTGCTTGTCGCCGGCATCGTTGCGCCACATCTAGGATCTGCCAGGAACCGTAAAAAGGCCGC
GTTGCTGGCGTTTTTCCATAGGCTCCGCCCCCCTGACGAGCATCACAAAAATCGACGCTCAAGTCAGAGG
TGGCGAAACCCGACAGGACTATAAAGATACCAGGCGTTTCCCCCTGGAAGCTCCCTCGTGCGCTCTCCTG
TTCCGACCCTGCCGCTTACCGGATACCTGTCCGCCTTTCTCCCTTCGGGAAGCGTGGCGCTTTCTCATAG
CTCACGCTGTAGGTATCTCAGTTCGGTGTAGGTCGTTCGCTCCAAGCTGGGCTGTGTGCACGAACCCCCC
GTTCAGCCCGACCGCTGCGCCTTATCCGGTAACTATCGTCTTGAGTCCAACCCGGTAAGACACGACTTAT
CGCCACTGGCAGCAGCCACTGGTAACAGGATTAGCAGAGCGAGGTATGTAGGCGGTGCTACAGAGTTCTT
GAAGTGGTGGCCTAACTACGGCTACACTAGAAGAACAGTATTTGGTATCTGCGCTCTGCTGAAGCCAGTT
ACCTTCGGAAAAAGAGTTGGTAGCTCTTGATCCGGCAAACAAACCACCGCTGGTAGCGGTGGTTTTTTTG
TTTGCAAGCAGCAGATTACGCGCAGAAAAAAAGGATCTCAAGAAGATCCTTTGATCTTTTCTACGGGGTC
TGACGCTCAGTGGAACGAAAACTCACGTTAAGGGATTTTGGTCATGAGATTATCAAAAAGGATCTTCACC
TAGATCCTTTTAAATTAAAAATGAAGTTTTAAATCAATCTAAAGTATATATGAGTAAACTTGGTCTGACA
GTTACCAATGCTTAATCAGTGAGGCACCTATCTCAGCGATCTGTCTATTTCGTTCATCCATAGTTGCCTG
ACTCCCCGTCGTGTAGATAACTACGATACGGGAGGGCTTACCATCTGGCCCCAGTGCTGCAATGATACCG
CGAGAACCACGCTCACCGGCTCCAGATTTATCAGCAATAAACCAGCCAGCCGGAAGGGCCGAGCGCAGAA
GTGGTCCTGCAACTTTATCCGCCTCCATCCAGTCTATTAATTGTTGCCGGGAAGCTAGAGTAAGTAGTTC
GCCAGTTAATAGTTTGCGCAACGTTGTTGCCATTGCTACAGGCATCGTGGTGTCACGCTCGTCGTTTGGT
ATGGCTTCATTCAGCTCCGGTTCCCAACGATCAAGGCGAGTTACATGATCCCCCATGTTGTGCAAAAAAG
CGGTTAGCTCCTTCGGTCCTCCGATCGTTGTCAGAAGTAAGTTGGCCGCAGTGTTATCACTCATGGTTAT
GGCAGCACTGCATAATTCTCTTACTGTCATGCCATCCGTAAGATGCTTTTCTGTGACTGGTGAGTACTCA
ACCAAGTCATTCTGAGAATAGTGTATGCGGCGACCGAGTTGCTCTTGCCCGGCGTCAATACGGGATAATA
CCGCGCCACATAGCAGAACTTTAAAAGTGCTCATCATTGGAAAACGTTCTTCGGGGCGAAAACTCTCAAG
GATCTTACCGCTGTTGAGATCCAGTTCGATGTAACCCACTCGTGCACCCAACTGATCTTCAGCATCTTTT
ACTTTCACCAGCGTTTCTGGGTGAGCAAAAACAGGAAGGCAAAATGCCGCAAAAAAGGGAATAAGGGCGA
CACGGAAATGTTGAATACTCATACTCTTCCTTTTTCAATATTATTGAAGCATTTATCAAGGTTATTGTCT
CATGAGCGGATACATATTTGAATGTATTTAGAAAAATAAACAAATAGGGGTTCCGCGCACGAATTGGCCA
GCGCTGCCATTTTTGGGGTGAGGCCGTTCGCGGCCGAGGGGCGCAGCCCCTGGGGGGATGGGAGGCCCGC
GTTAGCGGGCCGGGAGGGTTCGAGAAGGGGGGGCACCCCCCTTCGGCGTGCGCGGTCACGCGCACAGGGC
GCAGCCCTGGTTAAAAACAAGGTTTATAAATATTGGTTTAAAAGCAGGTTAAAAGACAGGTTAGCGGTGG
CCGAAAAACGGGCGGAAACCCTTGCAAATGCTGGATTTTCTGCCTGTGGACAGCCCCTCAAATGTCAATA
GGTGCGCCCCTCATCTGTCAGCACTCTGCCCCTCAAGTGTCAAGGATCGCGCCCCTCATCTGTCAGTAGT
CGCGCCCCTCAAGTGTCAATACCGCAGGGCACTTATCCCCAGGCTTGTCCACATCATCTGTGGGAAACTC
GCGTAAAATCAGGCGTTTTCGCCGATTTGCGAGGCTGGCCAGCTCCACGTCGCCGGCCGAAATCGAGCCT
GCCCCTCATCTGTCAACGCCGCGCCGGGTGAGTCGGCCCCTCAAGTGTCAACGTCCGCCCCTCATCTGTC
AGTGAGGGCCAAGTTTTCCGCGAGGTATCCACAACGCCGGCGGCCGCGGTGTCTCGCACACGGCTTCGAC
GGCGTTTCTGGCGCGTTTGCAGGGCCATAGACGGCCGCCAGCCCAGCGGCGAGGGCAACCAGCCCGGTGA
GCGTCGCAAAGGAGATCCTGATCTGACTGATGGGCTGCCTGTATCGAGTGGTGATTTTGTGCCGAGCTGC
CGGTCGGGGAGCTGTTGGCTGGCTGGTGGCAGGATATATTGTGGTGTAAACAAATTGACGCTTAGACAAC
TTAATAACACATTGCGGACGTTTTTAATGTACTGGGGTGGATGCAGTGGGCCCCAC
Features (pLannotate 1.2.2; 13 found; start..end, strand, type, name):
    111..787     +  promoter       CaMV 35S promoter (enhanced): cauliflower mosaic virus 35S promoter with a duplicated enhancer region
    812..865     +  misc_feature   TMV Ω: translational enhancer from the tobacco mosaic virus 5'-leader sequence (Gallie et al., 1988)
    874..4977    +  CDS            Cas9: Cas9 (Csn1) endonuclease from the Streptococcus pyogenes Type II CRISPR/Cas system generates RNA-guided double strand breaks in DNA
   5017..5733    +  CDS            EYFP: EYFP is a basic (constitutively fluorescent) green/yellow fluorescent protein published in 1996, derived from Aequorea victoria. It is reported to be a very rapidly-maturing weak dimer with high acid sensitivity.
   5749..6001    +  terminator     NOS terminator: nopaline synthase terminator and poly(A) signal
   6049..6073    +  misc_feature   RB T-DNA repeat: right border repeat from nopaline C58 T-DNA
   6185..6205    -  CDS            TetR (fragment): tetracycline resistance regulatory protein; tetR
   6232..7377    -  CDS            trfA: TRFA_ECOLX - Experimental evidence at protein level: Swiss-Prot protein existence level 1. Also involved in plasmid copy number control, promoting intermolecular coupling of protein bound iterons at oriV, which inhibits replication initiation. From Escherichia coli.
   7713..8301    -  rep_origin     ori: high-copy-number ColE1/pMB1/pBR322/pUC origin of replication
   8472..9332    -  CDS            AmpR: β-lactamase; bla; confers resistance to ampicillin, carbenicillin, and related antibiotics
   9333..9437    -  promoter       AmpR promoter: bla
   9524..10155   -  rep_origin     oriV: incP origin of replication
  10247..10271   +  misc_feature   LB T-DNA repeat: left border repeat from nopaline C58 T-DNA
