[The description below was written by a language model from this plasmid's Addgene catalogue record and pLannotate feature annotations shown in this document.]
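Description:
pEPOR1CB0010 is a Level 1 Golden Gate (MoClo-style) plant expression cassette built in the pICH47742 acceptor backbone and designed to express the enhanced-specificity Streptococcus pyogenes nuclease eCas9 1.0 in dicotyledonous plants. The roughly 10.3 kb plasmid was assembled from four standard Level 0 parts by BsaI-mediated cloning, which destroys the BsaI sites in the process. In bacteria it is maintained at high copy through a ColE1/pUC-type origin and selected with ampicillin via the β-lactamase gene. The backbone also carries the broad-host-range incP oriV origin with its trfA replication initiator gene, allowing replication outside E. coli, such as in Agrobacterium. Nopaline-type left and right T-DNA border repeats flank the cassette, so the transcription unit lies within a transferable T-DNA region. A short TetR fragment is annotated as a backbone remnant.

The payload is a single transcription unit. A CaMV 35S promoter with duplicated enhancer region drives strong constitutive expression, followed by the tobacco mosaic virus Ω 5' leader, which acts as a translational enhancer. The eCas9 1.0 coding sequence lacks a stop codon and is fused in frame at its C-terminus to YFP (annotated as EYFP), so that nuclease accumulation and localisation can be followed by fluorescence. The nopaline synthase terminator supplies the 3' UTR and polyadenylation signal. No guide RNA cassette or plant selectable marker is present in the annotated features. As a Level 1 module, the cassette is intended for combination with such units in higher-level multigene assemblies. According to the associated record, it forms part of a toolkit for comparing the efficiency and specificity of Cas nucleases in plant genome engineering.
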