Addgene plasmid #117546: pEPOR1CB0010
Purpose: Level 1 Golden Gate Cassette: eCas9 1.0 expression cassette for dicotyledonous plants
Depositing lab: Nicola Patron. Depositing organization: Earlham Institute. Publication: Comparison of efficiency and specificity of CRISPR-associated (Cas) nucleases in plants: An expanded toolkit for precision genome engineering. Raitskin O, Schudoma C, West A, Patron NJ. PLoS One. 2019 Feb 27;14(2):e0211598. doi: 10.1371/journal.pone.0211598. eCollection 2019. PubMed 30811422.
Backbone
  Vector backbone: pICH47742
  Vector type: Plant Expression
Growth in bacteria
  Bacterial resistance: Ampicillin, 100 μg/mL
  Growth temperature: 37°C
  Growth strain: DH5alpha
  Copy number: High Copy
Gene/Insert
  Gene/Insert name: 2x35S+5'UTR OMEGA (pICH51288) + Sp-eCas9 1.0 (no stop codon) (pEPOR0SP0017) + YFP (pICSL50005) + Nos (pICH41421)
  Species: Synthetic
  Promoter: 2x35S+5'UTR OMEGA (pICH51288)
  Cloning method: Restriction Enzyme; 5′ cloning site BsaI (destroyed during cloning); 3′ cloning site BsaI (destroyed during cloning)
Terms and licenses: Academic/Nonprofit Terms; Industry Terms: Not Available to Industry
Depositor comments: Promoter/5'UTR: 2x35S+5'UTR OMEGA (pICH51288) +CDS: Sp-eCas9 1.0 (no stop codon) (pEPOR0SP0017) +c-terminal tag: YFP (pICSL50005) +3'UTR/terminator: Nos (pICH41421) Please visit https://www.biorxiv.org/content/early/2018/09/20/422766 for BioRxiv preprint
How to cite: pEPOR1CB0010 was a gift from Nicola Patron (Addgene plasmid # 117546 ; http://n2t.net/addgene:117546 ; RRID:Addgene_117546)
